>Addgene plasmid #31565 | pSYC-97 | depositor full sequence | sequence record 14462 | Author sequence
CGCCATTCTGCCTGGGGACGTCGGAGCAAGCTTGATTTAGGTGACACTATAGAATACAAGCTACTTGTTC
TTTTTGCAGGATCCCATCGATACCATGGCTCCAAAGAAGAAGCGTAAGGTAAATCGATCGAATTCAAGGC
CTCTCGAGCCTCTAGAAGGTGGCGGAATGGTGAGCAAGGGCGAGGAGCTGTTCACCGGGGTGGTGCCCAT
CCTGGTCGAGCTGGACGGCGACGTAAACGGCCACAAGTTCAGCGTGTCCGGCGAGGGCGAGGGCGATGCC
ACCTACGGCAAGCTGACCCTGAAGTTCATCTGCACCACCGGCAAGCTGCCCGTGCCCTGGCCCACCCTCG
TGACCACCCTGACCTACGGCGTGCAGTGCTTCAGCCGCTACCCCGACCACATGAAGCAGCACGACTTCTT
CAAGTCCGCCATGCCCGAAGGCTACGTCCAGGAGCGCACCATCTTCTTCAAGGACGACGGCAACTACAAG
ACCCGCGCCGAGGTGAAGTTCGAGGGCGACACCCTGGTGAACCGCATCGAGCTGAAGGGCATCGACTTCA
AGGAGGACGGCAACATCCTGGGGCACAAGCTGGAGTACAACTACAACAGCCACAACGTCTATATCATGGC
CGACAAGCAGAAGAACGGCATCAAGGTGAACTTCAAGATCCGCCACAACATCGAGGACGGCAGCGTGCAG
CTCGCCGACCACTACCAGCAGAACACCCCCATCGGCGACGGCCCCGTGCTGCTGCCCGACAACCACTACC
TGAGCACCCAGTCCGCCCTGAGCAAAGACCCCAACGAGAAGCGCGATCACATGGTCCTGCTGGAGTTCGT
GACCGCCGCCGGGATCACTCTCGGCATGGACGAGCTGTACAAGCTTAAGGAGCTCGCATGCGGAAGCGGA
GCTACTAACTTCAGCCTGCTGAAGCAGGCTGGAGACGTGGAGGAGAACCCTGGACCTAGATCTACCATGG
TGAGCAAGGGCGAGGAGGACAACATGGCCATCATCAAGGAGTTCATGCGCTTCAAGGTGCACATGGAGGG
CTCCGTGAACGGCCACGAGTTCGAGATCGAGGGCGAGGGCGAGGGCCGCCCCTACGAGGGCACCCAGACC
GCCAAGCTGAAGGTGACCAAGGGCGGCCCCCTGCCCTTCGCCTGGGACATCCTGTCCCCTCAGTTCATGT
ACGGCTCCAAGGCCTACGTGAAGCACCCCGCCGACATCCCCGACTACTTGAAGCTGTCCTTCCCCGAGGG
CTTCAAGTGGGAGCGCGTGATGAACTTCGAGGACGGCGGCGTGGTGACCGTGACCCAGGACTCCTCCCTG
CAGGACGGCGAGTTCATCTACAAGGTGAAGCTGCGCGGCACCAACTTCCCCTCCGACGGCCCCGTAATGC
AGAAGAAGACCATGGGCTGGGAGGCCTCCTCCGAGCGGATGTACCCCGAGGACGGCGCCCTGAAGGGCGA
GATCAAGCAGAGGCTGAAGCTGAAGGACGGCGGCCACTACGACGCCGAGGTCAAGACCACCTACAAGGCC
AAGAAGCCCGTGCAGCTGCCCGGCGCCTACAACGTCAACATCAAGCTGGACATCACCTCCCACAACGAGG
ACTACACCATCGTGGAACAGTACGAGCGCGCCGAGGGCCGCCACTCCACCGGCGGCATGGACGAGCTGTA
CAAGAAGCTGAACCCTCCTGATGAGAGTGGCCCCGGCTGCATGAGCTGCAAGTGTGTGCTCTCCTGAGCT
AGCCTCCCTATAGTGAGTCGTATTACGTAGATCCAGACATGATAAGATACATTGATGAGTTTGGACAAAC
CACAACTAGAATGCAGTGAAAAAAATGCTTTATTTGTGAAATTTGTGATGCTATTGCTTTATTTGTAACC
ATTATAAGCTGCAATAAACAAGTTAACAACAACAATTGCATTCATTTTATGTTTCAGGTTCAGGGGGAGG
TGTGGGAGGTTTTTTAATTCGCGGCCGCGGCGCCAATGCATTGGGCCCGGTACCCAGCTTTTGTTCCCTT
TAGTGAGGGTTAATTGCGCGCTTGGCGTAATCATGGTCATAGCTGTTTCCTGTGTGAAATTGTTATCCGC
TCACAATTCCACACAACATACGAGCCGGGAGCATAAAGTGTAAAGCCTGGGGTGCCTAATGAGTGAGCTA
ACTCACATTAATTGCGTTGCGCTCACTGCCCGCTTTCCAGTCGGGAAACCTGTCGTGCCAGCTGCATTAA
TGAATCGGCCAACGCGCGGGGAGAGGCGGTTTGCGTATTGGGCGCTCTTCCGCTTCCTCGCTCACTGACT
CGCTGCGCTCGGTCGTTCGGCTGCGGCGAGCGGTATCAGCTCACTCAAAGGCGGTAATACGGTTATCCAC
AGAATCAGGGGATAACGCAGGAAAGAACATGTGAGCAAAAGGCCAGCAAAAGGCCAGGAACCGTAAAAAG
GCCGCGTTGCTGGCGTTTTTCCATAGGCTCCGCCCCCCTGACGAGCATCACAAAAATCGACGCTCAAGTC
AGAGGTGGCGAAACCCGACAGGACTATAAAGATACCAGGCGTTTCCCCCTGGAAGCTCCCTCGTGCGCTC
TCCTGTTCCGACCCTGCCGCTTACCGGATACCTGTCCGCCTTTCTCCCTTCGGGAAGCGTGGCGCTTTCT
CATAGCTCACGCTGTAGGTATCTCAGTTCGGTGTAGGTCGTTCGCTCCAAGCTGGGCTGTGTGCACGAAC
CCCCCGTTCAGCCCGACCGCTGCGCCTTATCCGGTAACTATCGTCTTGAGTCCAACCCGGTAAGACACGA
CTTATCGCCACTGGCAGCAGCCACTGGTAACAGGATTAGCAGAGCGAGGTATGTAGGCGGTGCTACAGAG
TTCTTGAAGTGGTGGCCTAACTACGGCTACACTAGAAGGACAGTATTTGGTATCTGCGCTCTGCTGAAGC
CAGTTACCTTCGGAAAAAGAGTTGGTAGCTCTTGATCCGGCAAACAAACCACCGCTGGTAGCGGTGGTTT
TTTTGTTTGCAAGCAGCAGATTACGCGCAGAAAAAAAGGATCTCAAGAAGATCCTTTGATCTTTTCTACG
GGGTCTGACGCTCAGTGGAACGAAAACTCACGTTAAGGGATTTTGGTCATGAGATTATCAAAAAGGATCT
TCACCTAGATCCTTTTAAATTAAAAATGAAGTTTTAAATCAATCTAAAGTATATATGAGTAAACTTGGTC
TGACAGTTACCAATGCTTAATCAGTGAGGCACCTATCTCAGCGATCTGTCTATTTCGTTCATCCATAGTT
GCCTGACTCCCCGTCGTGTAGATAACTACGATACGGGAGGGCTTACCATCTGGCCCCAGTGCTGCAATGA
TACCGCGAGACCCACGCTCACCGGCTCCAGATTTATCAGCAATAAACCAGCCAGCCGGAAGGGCCGAGCG
CAGAAGTGGTCCTGCAACTTTATCCGCCTCCATCCAGTCTATTAATTGTTGCCGGGAAGCTAGAGTAAGT
AGTTCGCCAGTTAATAGTTTGCGCAACGTTGTTGCCATTGCTACAGGCATCGTGGTGTCACGCTCGTCGT
TTGGTATGGCTTCATTCAGCTCCGGTTCCCAACGATCAAGGCGAGTTACATGATCCCCCATGTTGTGCAA
AAAAGCGGTTAGCTCCTTCGGTCCTCCGATCGTTGTCAGAAGTAAGTTGGCCGCAGTGTTATCACTCATG
GTTATGGCAGCACTGCATAATTCTCTTACTGTCATGCCATCCGTAAGATGCTTTTCTGTGACTGGTGAGT
ACTCAACCAAGTCATTCTGAGAATAGTGTATGCGGCGACCGAGTTGCTCTTGCCCGGCGTCAATACGGGA
TAATACCGCGCCACATAGCAGAACTTTAAAAGTGCTCATCATTGGAAAACGTTCTTCGGGGCGAAAACTC
TCAAGGATCTTACCGCTGTTGAGATCCAGTTCGATGTAACCCACTCGTGCACCCAACTGATCTTCAGCAT
CTTTTACTTTCACCAGCGTTTCTGGGTGAGCAAAAACAGGAAGGCAAAATGCCGCAAAAAAGGGAATAAG
GGCGACACGGAAATGTTGAATACTCATACTCTTCCTTTTTCAATATTATTGAAGCATTTATCAGGGTTAT
TGTCTCATGAGCGGATACATATTTGAATGTATTTAGAAAAATAAACAAATAGGGGTTCCGCGCACATTTC
CCCGAAAAGTGCCACCTAAATTGTAAGCGTTAATATTTTGTTAAAATTCGCGTTAAATTTTTGTTAAATC
AGCTCATTTTTTAACCAATAGGCCGAAATCGGCAAAATCCCTTATAAATCAAAAGAATAGACCGAGATAG
GGT
[37 nt withheld, positions 4344-4380]
AAAGAACGTGGACTCCAACGTCAAAGG
[49 nt withheld, positions 4408-4456]
T
[91 nt withheld, positions 4458-4548]
G
[124 nt withheld, positions 4550-4673]
CCCATTCGCCATTCAGGCTGCGCAACTGTTGGGAAGGGCGATCGGTGCGGGCCTCTTCGCTATTACGCCA
GTCGACCATAGCCAATTCAATATGGCGTATATGGACTCATGCCAATTCAATATGGTGGATCTGGACCTGT
GCCAATTCAATATGGCGTATATGGACTCGTGCCAATTCAATATGGTGGATCTGGACCCCAGCCAATTCAA
TATGGCGGACTTGGCACCATGCCAATTCAATATGGCGGACTTGGCACTGTGCCAACTGGGGAGGGGTCTA
CTTGGCACGGTGCCAAGTTTGAGGAGGGGTCTTGGCCCTGTGCCAAGTCCGCCATATTGAATTGGCATGG
TGCCAATAATGGCGGCCATATTGGCTATATGCCAGGATCAATATATAGGCAATATCCAATATGGCCCTAT
GCCAATATGGCTATTGGCCAGGTTCAATACTATGTATTGGCCCTATGCCATATAGTATTCCATATATGGG
TTTTCCTATTGACGTAGATAGCCCCTCCCAATGGGCGGTCCCATATACCATATATGGGGCTTCCTAATAC
CGCCCATAGCCACTCCCCCATTGACGTCAATGGTCTCTATATATGGTCTTTCCTATTGACGTCATATGGG
CGGTCCTATTGACGTATATGGCGCCTCCCCCATTGACGTCAATTACGGTAAATGGCCCGCCTGGCTCAAT
GCCCATTGACGTCAATAGGACCACCCACCATTGACGTCAATGGGATGGCTCATTGCCCATTCATATCCGT
TCTCACGCCCCCTATTGACGTCAATGACGGTAAATGGCCCACTTGGCAGTACATCAATATCTATTAATAG
TAACTTGGCAAGTACATTACTATTGGAAGTACGCCAGGGTACATTGGCAGTACTCCCATTGACGTCAATG
GCGGTAAATGGCCCGCGATGGCTGCCAAGTACATCCCCATTGACGTCAATGGGGAGGGGCAATGACGCAA
ATGGGCGTTCCATTGACGTAAATGGGCGGTAGGCGTGCCTAATGGGAGGTCTATATAAGCAATGCTCGTT
TAGGGAAC
Features (pLannotate 1.2.2; 17 found; start..end, strand, type, name):
     35..53      +  promoter       SP6 promoter: promoter for bacteriophage SP6 RNA polymerase
    167..883     +  CDS            EGFP: EGFP is a basic (constitutively fluorescent) green fluorescent protein published in 1996, derived from Aequorea victoria. It is reported to be a rapidly-maturing weak dimer with moderate acid sensitivity.
    977..1684    +  CDS            mCherry: mCherry is a basic (constitutively fluorescent) red fluorescent protein published in 2004, derived from Discosoma sp.. It is reported to be a very rapidly-maturing monomer with low acid sensitivity.
   1684..1747    +  CDS            H-Ras (fragment): human small GTPase proto-oncoprotein
   1757..1775    -  promoter       T7 promoter: promoter for bacteriophage T7 RNA polymerase
   1780..1914    -  polyA_signal   SV40 poly(A) signal: SV40 polyadenylation signal
   2027..2045    -  promoter       T3 promoter: promoter for bacteriophage T3 RNA polymerase
   2090..2106    -  protein_bind   lac operator: The lac repressor binds to the lac operator to inhibit transcription in E. coli. This inhibition can be relieved by adding lactose or isopropyl-β-D-thiogalactopyranoside (IPTG). lac repressor encoded by lacI
   2114..2144    -  promoter       lac promoter: promoter for the E. coli lac operon
   2159..2180    -  protein_bind   CAP binding site: CAP binding activates transcription in the presence of cAMP. E. coli catabolite activator protein
   2193..2285    -  CDS            lacI (fragment): lac repressor; lacI; The lac repressor binds to the lac operator to inhibit transcription in E. coli. This inhibition can be relieved by adding lactose or isopropyl-β-D-thiogalactopyranoside (IPTG).
   2468..3056    -  rep_origin     ori: high-copy-number ColE1/pMB1/pBR322/pUC origin of replication
   3227..4087    -  CDS            AmpR: β-lactamase; bla; confers resistance to ampicillin, carbenicillin, and related antibiotics
   4088..4192    -  promoter       AmpR promoter: bla
   4245..4673    -  rep_origin     f1 ori (sequence partly withheld): f1 bacteriophage origin of replication; arrow indicates direction of (+) strand synthesis
   4678..4744    -  CDS            lacZα (fragment): LacZα fragment of β-galactosidase; lacZ fragment
   4747..5731    +  promoter       CMV IE94 promoter: enhancer/promoter region of simian cytomegalovirus major immediate early transcription unit IE94
