[The description below was written by a language model from this plasmid's Addgene catalogue record and pLannotate feature annotations shown in this document.]
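Description:
pSYC-97 is a bicistronic fluorescent reporter plasmid built on the pCS4+ backbone, a vector of the pCS2 family designed both for expression in vertebrate cells and embryos and for in vitro synthesis of mRNA. It is maintained in E. coli as a high-copy plasmid through a ColE1/pUC-type origin and selected with ampicillin via the β-lactamase gene. An f1 origin and remnants of the lac region (lac promoter/operator, lacZα and lacI fragments) are carried over from the parental cloning vector.

The roughly 1.65 kb insert, cloned between ClaI and AflII sites, encodes a single open reading frame: nuclear-localised EGFP (NLS-EGFP), a porcine teschovirus-1 2A peptide (P2A), and mCherry fused to a C-terminal CAAX membrane-targeting motif. The feature table annotates this motif as a short H-Ras fragment. The NLS and P2A themselves are not annotated but are given in the insert name, and the gap between the EGFP and mCherry coding regions is consistent with the P2A linker. Expression is driven by the simian CMV IE94 enhancer/promoter, which spans the end of the circular sequence and reads into the SP6 promoter and the insert. An SV40 polyadenylation signal lies downstream. The SP6 promoter allows sense mRNA to be transcribed in vitro, for example for embryo injection, while T7 and T3 promoters sit in the opposite orientation beyond the insert.

Ribosomal skipping at P2A should yield two separate proteins, green in the nucleus and red at the plasma membrane, whereas uncleaved product would mislocalise. This makes the construct a visual readout of 2A processing. According to the associated publication, it was used to assess P2A cleavage efficiency in human cell lines, zebrafish and mice.
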