Addgene plasmid #31565: pSYC-97
Depositing lab: Seok-Yong Choi. Depositing organization: Chonnam National University. Publication: High Cleavage Efficiency of a 2A Peptide Derived from Porcine Teschovirus-1 in Human Cell Lines, Zebrafish and Mice. Kim JH, Lee SR, Li LH, Park HJ, Park JH, Lee KY, Kim MK, Shin BA, Choi SY. PLoS One. 2011 . 6(4):e18556. 10.1371/journal.pone.0018556 PubMed 21602908.
Backbone
  Vector backbone: pCS4
  Backbone size w/o insert (bp): 4146
Growth in bacteria
  Bacterial resistance: Ampicillin, 100 μg/mL
  Growth temperature: 37°C
  Growth strain: DH5alpha
  Copy number: High Copy
Gene/Insert
  Gene/Insert name: pCS4+-NLS-EGFP-P2A-mCherry-CAAX (alt name: pCS4+-NLS-EGFP-P2A-mCherry-CAAX)
  Species: D. rerio (zebrafish)
  Insert size (bp): 1652
  Cloning method: Restriction Enzyme; 5′ cloning site ClaI (not destroyed); 3′ cloning site AflII (not destroyed)
  Sequencing primers: 5′ SP6; 3′ T3
Terms and licenses: Academic/Nonprofit Terms; Industry Terms: Not Available to Industry
How to cite: pSYC-97 was a gift from Seok-Yong Choi (Addgene plasmid # 31565 ; http://n2t.net/addgene:31565 ; RRID:Addgene_31565)
