>Addgene plasmid #31565 | pSYC-97 | addgene partial sequence | sequence record 36244 | SP6 5'-ATTTAGGTGACACTATAG-3'
TTTTTGCAGGATCCCATCGATACCATGGCTCCAAAGAAGAAGCGTAAGGTAAATCGATCGAATTCAAGGC
CTCTCGAGCCTCTAGAAGGTGGCGGAATGGTGAGCAAGGGCGAGGAGCTGTTCACCGGGGTGGTGCCCAT
CCTGGTCGAGCTGGACGGCGACGTAAACGGCCACAAGTTCAGCGTGTCCGGCGAGGGCGAGGGCGATGCC
ACCTACGGCAAGCTGACCCTGAAGTTCATCTGCACCACCGGCAAGCTGCCCGTGCCCTGGCCCACCCTCG
TGACCACCCTGACCTACGGCGTGCAGTGCTTCAGCCGCTACCCCGACCACATGAAGCAGCACGACTTCTT
CAAGTCCGCCATGCCCGAAGGCTACGTCCAGGAGCGCACCATCTTCTTCAAGGACGACGGCAACTACAAG
ACCCGCGCCGAGGTGAAGTTCGAGGGCGACACCCTGGTGAACCGCATCGAGCTGAAGGGCATCGACTTCA
AGGAGGACGGCAACATCCTGGGGCACAAGCTGGAGTACAACTACAACAGCCACAACGTCTATATCATGGC
CGACAAGCAGAAGAACGGCATCAAGGTGAACTTCAAGATCCGCCACAACATCGAGGACGGCAGCGTGCAG
CTCGCCGACCACTACCAGCAGAACACCCCCATCGGCGACGGCCCCGTGCTGCTGCCCGACAACCACTACC
TGAGCACCCAGTCCGCCCTGAGCAAAGACCCCAACGAGAAGCGCGATCACATGGTCCTGCTGGAGTTCGT
GACCGCCGCCGGGATCACTCTCGGCATGGACGAGCTGTACAAGCTTAAGGAGCTCGCATGCGGAAGCGGA
GCTACTAACTTCAGCCTGCTGAAGCAGGCTGGAGACGTGGAGGAGAACCCTGGACCTAGATCTACCATGG
TGAGCAAGGGCGAGGAGGACTGCT
